Addgene plasmid #202993: Salsa-BC152-P2E8
Purpose: Expression of barcoded reporter plasmid for PRESTO-Salsa; EGFP/BC152
Depositing lab: Noah Palm. Depositing organization: Yale University. Publication: Highly multiplexed bioactivity screening reveals human and microbiota metabolome-GPCRome interactions. Chen H, Rosen CE, Gonzalez-Hernandez JA, Song D, Potempa J, Ring AM, Palm NW. Cell. 2023 Jul 6;186(14):3095-3110.e19. doi: 10.1016/j.cell.2023.05.024. Epub 2023 Jun 14. PubMed 37321219.
Backbone
  Vector backbone: pCER206
  Vector type: Mammalian Expression
Growth in bacteria
  Bacterial resistance: Ampicillin, 100 μg/mL
  Growth temperature: 37°C
  Growth strain: DH5alpha
  Copy number: High Copy
Gene/Insert
  Gene/Insert name: EGFP/BC152
  Species: Synthetic
  Insert size (bp): 730
  Promoter: Tet Response Element (TRE)
  Cloning method: Restriction Enzyme; 5′ cloning site BsrGI (not destroyed); 3′ cloning site HindIII (not destroyed)
  Sequencing primers: 5′ Custom primer (GAAGCGCGATCACATGG)
Terms and licenses: Academic/Nonprofit Terms; Industry Terms: Not Available to Industry
How to cite: Salsa-BC152-P2E8 was a gift from Noah Palm (Addgene plasmid # 202993 ; http://n2t.net/addgene:202993 ; RRID:Addgene_202993)
