[The description below was written by a language model from this plasmid's Addgene catalogue record and pLannotate feature annotations shown in this document.]
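Description:
Salsa-BC152-P2E8 is a 5.1 kb mammalian expression plasmid built on the pCER206 backbone. It serves as one member of a set of barcoded reporter plasmids for PRESTO-Salsa, a highly multiplexed assay for screening bioactivity across G protein-coupled receptors. It is propagated in E. coli as a high-copy plasmid through a ColE1/pUC-type origin and is selected with ampicillin via the β-lactamase gene and its native promoter. No mammalian selection marker is annotated, which fits transient transfection use, although the record does not say how it is delivered.

The payload is a synthetic insert of about 730 bp, EGFP/BC152, cloned between BsrGI and HindIII sites and placed under a tetracycline response element. The annotation shows a central tetO array flanked by minimal promoter elements facing in both directions. A TRE3G-type fragment points toward the mammalian codon-optimised EGFP coding sequence. A minimal CMV promoter points the opposite way toward a rabbit β-globin intron, a short globin coding fragment and a β-globin polyadenylation signal. This layout resembles a bidirectional Tet-responsive cassette, but no distinct payload is annotated on the β-globin side. An SV40 poly(A) signal lies downstream of EGFP but is annotated on the reverse strand.

The barcode itself is not annotated; given the cloning sites, it presumably sits just after the EGFP coding region, so that it is carried in the reporter transcript. In such a design, a tTA-type transactivator drives transcription from the TRE, and the abundance of the BC152 transcript can be read by sequencing. This allows many reporters to be pooled and deconvoluted. The short lacI, SV40 large T antigen and aminoglycoside phosphotransferase fragments appear to be backbone remnants.
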