Features (pLannotate 1.2.2; 17 found; start..end, strand, type, name):
      2..55      +  CDS            lacI (fragment): lac repressor; lacI; The lac repressor binds to the lac operator to inhibit transcription in E. coli. This inhibition can be relieved by adding lactose or isopropyl-β-D-thiogalactopyranoside (IPTG).
    388..443     -  polyA_signal   β-globin poly(A) signal: rabbit β-globin polyadenylation signal (Gil and Proudfoot, 1987)
    518..640     -  CDS            HBB: HBB_COLGU - Experimental evidence at transcript level: Swiss-Prot protein existence level 2. Involved in oxygen transport from the lung to the various peripheral tissues. From Colobus guereza (Mantled guereza) (Eastern black-and-white colobus monkey).
    644..1216    -  intron         β-globin intron: intron from rabbit β-globin gene
   1312..1343    -  misc_feature   MCS (fragment): pUC18/19 multiple cloning site
   1437..1475    -  promoter       minimal CMV promoter: human cytomegalovirus (CMV) immediate early promoter
   1493..1708    -  protein_bind   tetracycline response element (fragment): contains seven copies of the tetracycline operator tetO tetracycline repressor TetR
   1708..1753    +  promoter       TRE3GV promoter (fragment): 3rd-generation Tet-responsive promoter that can be activated by binding of Tet-On® 3G, optimized for retroviral and lentiviral vectors
   1829..1856    +  misc_feature   MCS (fragment): pBluescript multiple cloning site
   1861..2580    +  CDS            EGFP: the original enhanced GFP (Yang et al., 1996) mammalian codon-optimized
   2590..2613    +  misc_feature   MCS (fragment): pBluescript multiple cloning site
   2627..2761    -  polyA_signal   SV40 poly(A) signal: SV40 polyadenylation signal
   2784..2867    -  CDS            large T antigen (fragment): large T antigen from SV40 (simian virus 40)
   2861..3091    -  CDS            str (fragment): STR_KLEPN - Protein inferred from homology: Swiss-Prot protein existence level 3. The aminoglycoside phosphotransferases achieve inactivation of their antibiotic substrates by phosphorylation. From Klebsiella pneumoniae.
   3210..3314    +  promoter       AmpR promoter: bla
   3315..4175    +  CDS            AmpR: β-lactamase; bla; confers resistance to ampicillin, carbenicillin, and related antibiotics
   4346..4934    +  rep_origin     ori: high-copy-number ColE1/pMB1/pBR322/pUC origin of replication
>Addgene plasmid #202993 | Salsa-BC152-P2E8 | addgene full sequence | sequence record 421351 | Addgene NGS Result
AGCGCCCAATACGCAAACCGCCTCTCCCCGCGCGTTGGCCGATTCATTAATGCAGTCGAGGGATCTCCAT
AAGAGAAGAGGGACAGCTATGACTGGGAGTAGTCAGGAGAGGAGGAAAAATCTGGCTAGTAAAACATGTA
AGGAAAATTTTAGGGATGTTAAAGAAAAAAATAACACAAAACAAAATATAAAAAAAATCTAACCTCAAGT
CAAGGCTTTTCTATGGAATAAGGAATGGACAGCAGGGGGCTGTTTCATATACTGATGACCTCTTTATAGC
CAACCTTTGTTCATGGCAGCCAGCATATGGGCATATGTTGCCAAACTCTAAACCAAATACTCATTCTGAT
GTTTTAAATGATTTGCCCTCCCATATGTCCTTCCGAGTGAGAGACACAAAAAATTCCAACACACTATTGC
AATGAAAATAAATTTCCTTTATTAGCCAGAAGTCAGATGCTCAAGGGGCTTCATGATGTCCCCATAATTT
TTGGCAGAGGGAAAAAGATCGATCTCAGTGGTATTTGTGAGCCAGGGCATTGGCCACACCAGCCACCACC
TTCTGATAGGCAGCCTGCACCTGAGGAGTGAATTCTTTGCCAAAATGATGAGACAGCACAACAACCAGCA
CGTTGCCCAGGAGCTGTAGGAAAGAGAAGAAGGCATGAACATGGTTAGCAGAGGGGCCCGGTTTGGACTC
AGAGTATTTTATCCTCATCTCAAACAGTGTATATCATTGTAACCATAAAGAGAAAGGCAGGATGATGACC
AGGGTGTAGTTGTTTCTACCAATAAGAATATTTCCACGCCAGCCAGAATTTATATGCAGAAATATTCTAC
CTTATCATTTAATTATAACAATTGTTCTCTAAAACTGTGCTGAAGTACAATATAATATACCCTGATTGCC
TTGAAAAAAAAGTGATTAGAGAAAGTACTTACAATCTGACAAATAAACAAAAGTGAATTTAAAAATTCGT
TACAAATGCAAGCTAAAGTTTAACGAAAAAGTTACAGAAAATGAAAAGAAAATAAGAGGAGACAATGGTT
GTCAACAGAGTAGAAAGTGAAAGAAACAAAATTATCATGAGGGTCCATGGTGATACAAGGGACATCTTCC
CATTCTAAACAACACCCTGAAAACTTTGCCCCCTCCATATAACATGAATTTTACAATAGCGAAAAAGAAA
GAACAATCAAGGGTCCCCAAACTCACCCTGAAGTTCTCAGCTCTAGAGATATCGTCGAGGCCGCGCTAGC
GTTTAAACTGTCGACCTTAATTAAGAGATCTGCTCGAGGCGCGTCAGCTGACTAGAGGATCCCCGGGTAC
CGAGCTCGAATTCGGGGCCGCGGAGGCTGGATCGGTCCCGGTGTCTTCTATGGAGGTCAAAACAGCGTGG
ATGGCGTCTCCAGGCGATCTGACGGTTCACTAAACGAGCTCTGCTTATATAGGCCTCCCACCGTACACGC
CTACCTCGACCCGGGTACCGAGCTCGACTTTCACTTTTCTCTATCACTGATAGGGAGTGGTAAACTCGAC
TTTCACTTTTCTCTATCACTGATAGGGAGTGGTAAACTCGACTTTCACTTTTCTCTATCACTGATAGGGA
GTGGTAAACTCGACTTTCACTTTTCTCTATCACTGATAGGGAGTGGTAAACTCGACTTTCACTTTTCTCT
ATCACTGATAGGGAGTGGTAAACTCGACCTATATAAGCAGAGCTCGTTTAGTGAACCGTCAGATCGCCTG
GAGACGCCATCCACGCTGTTTTGACCTCCATAGAAGACACCGGGACCGATCCAGCCTCCGCGGCCCCGAA
TTCCTGCAGCGGCCGCTCTAGAACTAGTGGATCCCCGCGGATGGTGAGCAAGGGCGAGGAGCTGTTCACC
GGGGTGGTGCCCATCCTGGTCGAGCTGGACGGCGACGTAAACGGCCACAAGTTCAGCGTGTCCGGCGAGG
GCGAGGGCGATGCCACCTACGGCAAGCTGACCCTGAAGTTCATCTGCACCACCGGCAAGCTGCCCGTGCC
CTGGCCCACCCTCGTGACCACCCTGACCTACGGCGTGCAGTGCTTCAGCCGCTACCCCGACCACATGAAG
CAGCACGACTTCTTCAAGTCCGCCATGCCCGAAGGCTACGTCCAGGAGCGCACCATCTTCTTCAAGGACG
ACGGCAACTACAAGACCCGCGCCGAGGTGAAGTTCGAGGGCGACACCCTGGTGAACCGCATCGAGCTGAA
GGGCATCGACTTCAAGGAGGACGGCAACATCCTGGGGCACAAGCTGGAGTACAACTACAACAGCCACAAC
GTCTATATCATGGCCGACAAGCAGAAGAACGGCATCAAGGTGAACTTCAAGATCCGCCACAACATCGAGG
ACGGCAGCGTGCAGCTCGCCGACCACTACCAGCAGAACACCCCCATCGGCGACGGCCCCGTGCTGCTGCC
CGACAACCACTACCTGAGCACCCAGTCCGCCCTGAGCAAAGACCCCAACGAGAAGCGCGATCACATGGTC
CTGCTGGAGTTCGTGACCGCCGCCGGGATCACTCTCGGCATGGACGAGCTGTACAAGTAAGGTTACCTCG
GAATTCGATATCAAGCTTGTCGACCTAGTTCTAGAGGATCCAGACATGATAAGATACATTGATGAGTTTG
GACAAACCACAACTAGAATGCAGTGAAAAAAATGCTTTATTTGTGAAATTTGTGATGCTATTGCTTTATT
TGTAACCATTATAAGCTGCAATAAACAAGTTAACAACAACAATTGCATTCATTTTATGTTTCAGGTTCAG
GGGGAGGTGTGGGAGGTTTTTTAAAGCAAGTAAAACCTCTACAAATGTGGTATGGCTGATTATGATCCTG
CAAGCCTCGTCGTCCTGGCCGGACCACGCTATCTGTGCAAGGTCCCCGGCCCCGGACGCGCGCTCCATGA
GCAGAGCGCCCGCCGCCGAGGCGAAGACTCGGGCGGCGCCCTGCCCGTCCCACCAGGTCAACAGGCGGTA
ACCGGCCTCTTCATCGGGAATGCGCGCGACCTTCAGCATCGCCGGCATGTCCCCCTGGCGGACGGGAAGT
ATCCAGCTCGACCAAGCTGGCCGCGTCGAGTGAAGACGAAAGGGCCTCGTGATACGCCTATTTTTATAGG
TTAATGTCATGATAATAATGGTTTCTTAGACGTCAGGTGGCACTTTTCGGGGAAATGTGCGCGGAACCCC
TATTTGTTTATTTTTCTAAATACATTCAAATATGTATCCGCTCATGAGACAATAACCCTGATAAATGCTT
CAATAATATTGAAAAAGGAAGAGTATGAGTATTCAACATTTCCGTGTCGCCCTTATTCCCTTTTTTGCGG
CATTTTGCCTTCCTGTTTTTGCTCACCCAGAAACGCTGGTGAAAGTAAAAGATGCTGAAGATCAGTTGGG
TGCACGAGTGGGTTACATCGAACTGGATCTCAACAGCGGTAAGATCCTTGAGAGTTTTCGCCCCGAAGAA
CGTTTTCCAATGATGAGCACTTTTAAAGTTCTGCTATGTGGCGCGGTATTATCCCGTGTTGACGCCGGGC
AAGAGCAACTCGGTCGCCGCATACACTATTCTCAGAATGACTTGGTTGAGTACTCACCAGTCACAGAAAA
GCATCTTACGGATGGCATGACAGTAAGAGAATTATGCAGTGCTGCCATAACCATGAGTGATAACACTGCG
GCCAACTTACTTCTGACAACGATCGGAGGACCGAAGGAGCTAACCGCTTTTTTGCACAACATGGGGGATC
ATGTAACTCGCCTTGATCGTTGGGAACCGGAGCTGAATGAAGCCATACCAAACGACGAGCGTGACACCAC
GATGCCTGTAGCAATGGCAACAACGTTGCGCAAACTATTAACTGGCGAACTACTTACTCTAGCTTCCCGG
CAACAATTAATAGACTGGATGGAGGCGGATAAAGTTGCAGGACCACTTCTGCGCTCGGCCCTTCCGGCTG
GCTGGTTTATTGCTGATAAATCTGGAGCCGGTGAGCGTGGGTCTCGCGGTATCATTGCAGCACTGGGGCC
AGATGGTAAGCCCTCCCGTATCGTAGTTATCTACACGACGGGGAGTCAGGCAACTATGGATGAACGAAAT
AGACAGATCGCTGAGATAGGTGCCTCACTGATTAAGCATTGGTAACTGTCAGACCAAGTTTACTCATATA
TACTTTAGATTGATTTAAAACTTCATTTTTAATTTAAAAGGATCTAGGTGAAGATCCTTTTTGATAATCT
CATGACCAAAATCCCTTAACGTGAGTTTTCGTTCCACTGAGCGTCAGACCCCGTAGAAAAGATCAAAGGA
TCTTCTTGAGATCCTTTTTTTCTGCGCGTAATCTGCTGCTTGCAAACAAAAAAACCACCGCTACCAGCGG
TGGTTTGTTTGCCGGATCAAGAGCTACCAACTCTTTTTCCGAAGGTAACTGGCTTCAGCAGAGCGCAGAT
ACCAAATACTGTTCTTCTAGTGTAGCCGTAGTTAGGCCACCACTTCAAGAACTCTGTAGCACCGCCTACA
TACCTCGCTCTGCTAATCCTGTTACCAGTGGCTGCTGCCAGTGGCGATAAGTCGTGTCTTACCGGGTTGG
ACTCAAGACGATAGTTACCGGATAAGGCGCAGCGGTCGGGCTGAACGGGGGGTTCGTGCACACAGCCCAG
CTTGGAGCGAACGACCTACACCGAACTGAGATACCTACAGCGTGAGCTATGAGAAAGCGCCACGCTTCCC
GAAGGGAGAAAGGCGGACAGGTATCCGGTAAGCGGCAGGGTCGGAACAGGAGAGCGCACGAGGGAGCTTC
CAGGGGGAAACGCCTGGTATCTTTATAGTCCTGTCGGGTTTCGCCACCTCTGACTTGAGCGTCGATTTTT
GTGATGCTCGTCAGGGGGGCGGAGCCTATGGAAAAACGCCAGCAACGCGGCCTTTTTACGGTTCCTGGCC
TTTTGCTGGCCTTTTGCTCACATGTTCTTTCCTGCGTTATCCCCTGATTCTGTGGATAACCGTATTACCG
CCTTTGAGTGAGCTGATACCGCTCGCCGCAGCCGAACGACCGAGCGCAGCGAGTCAGTGAGCGAGGAAGC
GGAAG
