>Addgene plasmid #202993 | Salsa-BC152-P2E8 | depositor partial sequence | sequence record 393866 | BC152
GGTTACCTCG
